Addgene plasmid #211569: pPro57
Purpose: Amber Suppressor tRNA for Proline
Depositing lab: Aron Fenton & Liskin Swint-Kruse. Depositing organization: University of Kansas Medical Center. Publication: Amber Suppressor tRNA-Based Mutagenesis for Positional Semi-Saturated Mutagenesis with Natural Amino Acid Substitutions: An Approach for Mapping Positional Contributions to Protein Function. O’Neil PT, Zeczycki TN, Park K-T, Rodnin MV, Swint-Kruse L, Vincentelli R, Fenton AW. Biophysica. 2026; 6(4):72. 10.3390/biophysica6040072.
Backbone
  Vector backbone: pUC57
  Vector type: Bacterial Expression
Growth in bacteria
  Bacterial resistance: Ampicillin, 100 μg/mL
  Growth temperature: 37°C
  Growth strain: DH5alpha
  Copy number: High Copy
Gene/Insert
  Gene/Insert name: tRNAPro
  Species: Synthetic
  Promoter: Synthetic (Miller 1986)
  Cloning method: Restriction Enzyme; 5′ cloning site EcoRI (not destroyed); 3′ cloning site PstI (not destroyed)
  Sequencing primers: 3′ M13R
Terms and licenses: Academic/Nonprofit Terms; Industry Terms: Not Available to Industry
Depositor comments: Cloned using pAla57 as the vector
How to cite: pPro57 was a gift from Aron Fenton & Liskin Swint-Kruse (Addgene plasmid # 211569 ; http://n2t.net/addgene:211569 ; RRID:Addgene_211569)
