[The description below was written by a language model from this plasmid's Addgene catalogue record and pLannotate feature annotations shown in this document.]
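Description:
pPro57 is a small (about 2.7 kb) high-copy bacterial plasmid built on the pUC57 backbone that supplies an amber suppressor tRNA charged with proline in E. coli. It replicates from the ColE1/pMB1-type pUC origin and is selected with ampicillin through the β-lactamase gene and its native bla promoter. The remaining annotated backbone elements are leftovers typical of pUC-derived vectors: the lac promoter, lac operator and CAP binding site, a short lacI fragment, and partial bom and rop sequences. These fragments are not expected to be functional, which is consistent with the recorded high copy number.

The payload is a synthetic tRNAPro gene, annotated as a roughly 74-nt tRNA, inserted between EcoRI and PstI sites that were both preserved. According to the record it is driven by a synthetic promoter of a design dating from 1986. That promoter was not picked up by the automated annotation, so its exact position is not shown, but a putative bacterial terminator fragment lies just downstream of the tRNA. The tRNA sits in the opposite orientation to the neighbouring lac promoter, so its expression should depend on its own synthetic promoter rather than on lac control. The plasmid was made by replacing the insert of a sister construct, pAla57, which suggests it belongs to a matched series of suppressor plasmids for different amino acids.

An amber suppressor tRNA reads the UAG stop codon as a sense codon. Pairing pPro57 with a target gene carrying an amber codon at a chosen position therefore yields full-length protein with proline at that site. The associated work uses such tRNAs for semi-saturated positional mutagenesis with natural amino acids, to map how individual positions contribute to protein function.
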