Features (pLannotate 1.2.2; 11 found; start..end, strand, type, name):
    137..234     +  misc_feature   bom (fragment): basis of mobility region from pBR322
    343..416     +  ncRNA          tRNA: Accession: RF00005 - tRNA
    434..463     +  terminator     bacterial terminator (fragment): putative bacterial transcription terminator
    507..523     -  protein_bind   lac operator: The lac repressor binds to the lac operator to inhibit transcription in E. coli. This inhibition can be relieved by adding lactose or isopropyl-β-D-thiogalactopyranoside (IPTG). lac repressor encoded by lacI
    531..561     -  promoter       lac promoter: promoter for the E. coli lac operon
    576..597     -  protein_bind   CAP binding site: CAP binding activates transcription in the presence of cAMP. E. coli catabolite activator protein
    610..702     -  CDS            lacI (fragment): lac repressor; lacI; The lac repressor binds to the lac operator to inhibit transcription in E. coli. This inhibition can be relieved by adding lactose or isopropyl-β-D-thiogalactopyranoside (IPTG).
    885..1473    -  rep_origin     ori: high-copy-number ColE1/pMB1/pBR322/pUC origin of replication
   1644..2504    -  CDS            AmpR: β-lactamase; bla; confers resistance to ampicillin, carbenicillin, and related antibiotics
   2505..2609    -  promoter       AmpR promoter: bla
   2704..35      +  CDS            rop (fragment) (across the origin): Rop protein, which maintains plasmids at low copy number; rop
>Addgene plasmid #211569 | pPro57 | addgene full sequence | sequence record 438933 | Addgene NGS Result
TCGCGCGTTTCGGTGATGACGGTGAAAACCTCTGACACATGCAGCTCCCGGAGACGGTCACAGCTTGTCT
GTAAGCGGATGCCGGGAGCAGACAAGCCCGTCAGGGCGCGTCAGCGGGTGTTGGCGGGTGTCGGGGCTGG
CTTAACTATGCGGCATCAGAGCAGATTGTACTGAGAGTGCACCATATGCGGTGTGAAATACCGCACAGAT
GCGTAAGGAGAAAATACCGCATCATAGGCGCCGCTTCTTTGAGCGAACGATCAAAAATAAGTGGGGCCCC
ATCAAAAAAATATTCTCAACATAAAAAACTTTGTGTAATACTTGTAACGCTGAATTCAGAATTCGGTGAT
TGGCGCAGCCTGGTAGCGCAGGGGATTCTAAATCCCCGGGTCGGAGGTTCGAATCCTCTATCACCGACCA
CTGCAGTCTGCAGATCCTTAGCGAAAGCTAAGGATTTTTTTTAAGCTTCGGGCGTAATCATGGTCATAGC
TGTTTCCTGTGTGAAATTGTTATCCGCTCACAATTCCACACAACATACGAGCCGGAAGCATAAAGTGTAA
AGCCTGGGGTGCCTAATGAGTGAGCTAACTCACATTAATTGCGTTGCGCTCACTGCCCGCTTTCCAGTCG
GGAAACCTGTCGTGCCAGCTGCATTAATGAATCGGCCAACGCGCGGGGAGAGGCGGTTTGCGTATTGGGC
GCTCTTCCGCTTCCTCGCTCACTGACTCGCTGCGCTCGGTCGTTCGGCTGCGGCGAGCGGTATCAGCTCA
CTCAAAGGCGGTAATACGGTTATCCACAGAATCAGGGGATAACGCAGGAAAGAACATGTGAGCAAAAGGC
CAGCAAAAGGCCAGGAACCGTAAAAAGGCCGCGTTGCTGGCGTTTTTCCATAGGCTCCGCCCCCCTGACG
AGCATCACAAAAATCGACGCTCAAGTCAGAGGTGGCGAAACCCGACAGGACTATAAAGATACCAGGCGTT
TCCCCCTGGAAGCTCCCTCGTGCGCTCTCCTGTTCCGACCCTGCCGCTTACCGGATACCTGTCCGCCTTT
CTCCCTTCGGGAAGCGTGGCGCTTTCTCATAGCTCACGCTGTAGGTATCTCAGTTCGGTGTAGGTCGTTC
GCTCCAAGCTGGGCTGTGTGCACGAACCCCCCGTTCAGCCCGACCGCTGCGCCTTATCCGGTAACTATCG
TCTTGAGTCCAACCCGGTAAGACACGACTTATCGCCACTGGCAGCAGCCACTGGTAACAGGATTAGCAGA
GCGAGGTATGTAGGCGGTGCTACAGAGTTCTTGAAGTGGTGGCCTAACTACGGCTACACTAGAAGAACAG
TATTTGGTATCTGCGCTCTGCTGAAGCCAGTTACCTTCGGAAAAAGAGTTGGTAGCTCTTGATCCGGCAA
ACAAACCACCGCTGGTAGCGGTGGTTTTTTTGTTTGCAAGCAGCAGATTACGCGCAGAAAAAAAGGATCT
CAAGAAGATCCTTTGATCTTTTCTACGGGGTCTGACGCTCAGTGGAACGAAAACTCACGTTAAGGGATTT
TGGTCATGAGATTATCAAAAAGGATCTTCACCTAGATCCTTTTAAATTAAAAATGAAGTTTTAAATCAAT
CTAAAGTATATATGAGTAAACTTGGTCTGACAGTTACCAATGCTTAATCAGTGAGGCACCTATCTCAGCG
ATCTGTCTATTTCGTTCATCCATAGTTGCCTGACTCCCCGTCGTGTAGATAACTACGATACGGGAGGGCT
TACCATCTGGCCCCAGTGCTGCAATGATACCGCGAGATCCACGCTCACCGGCTCCAGATTTATCAGCAAT
AAACCAGCCAGCCGGAAGGGCCGAGCGCAGAAGTGGTCCTGCAACTTTATCCGCCTCCATCCAGTCTATT
AATTGTTGCCGGGAAGCTAGAGTAAGTAGTTCGCCAGTTAATAGTTTGCGCAACGTTGTTGCCATTGCTA
CAGGCATCGTGGTGTCACGCTCGTCGTTTGGTATGGCTTCATTCAGCTCCGGTTCCCAACGATCAAGGCG
AGTTACATGATCCCCCATGTTGTGCAAAAAAGCGGTTAGCTCCTTCGGTCCTCCGATCGTTGTCAGAAGT
AAGTTGGCCGCAGTGTTATCACTCATGGTTATGGCAGCACTGCATAATTCTCTTACTGTCATGCCATCCG
TAAGATGCTTTTCTGTGACTGGTGAGTACTCAACCAAGTCATTCTGAGAATAGTGTATGCGGCGACCGAG
TTGCTCTTGCCCGGCGTCAATACGGGATAATACCGCGCCACATAGCAGAACTTTAAAAGTGCTCATCATT
GGAAAACGTTCTTCGGGGCGAAAACTCTCAAGGATCTTACCGCTGTTGAGATCCAGTTCGATGTAACCCA
CTCGTGCACCCAACTGATCTTCAGCATCTTTTACTTTCACCAGCGTTTCTGGGTGAGCAAAAACAGGAAG
GCAAAATGCCGCAAAAAAGGGAATAAGGGCGACACGGAAATGTTGAATACTCATACTCTTCCTTTTTCAA
TATTATTGAAGCATTTATCAGGGTTATTGTCTCATGAGCGGATACATATTTGAATGTATTTAGAAAAATA
AACAAATAGGGGTTCCGCGCACATTTCCCCGAAAAGTGCCACCTGACGTCTAAGAAACCATTATTATCAT
GACATTAACCTATAAAAATAGGCGTATCACGAGGCCCTTTCGTC
